Addgene plasmid #58366: pCMV-CIB1-mCerulean-MP
Purpose: For use in light-induced protein inactivation through the interaction with CRY2
Depositing lab: Won Do Heo. Depositing organization: Institute for Basic Science. Publication: Reversible protein inactivation by optogenetic trapping in cells. Lee S, Park H, Kyung T, Kim NY, Kim S, Kim J, Heo WD. Nat Methods. 2014 Jun;11(6):633-6. doi: 10.1038/nmeth.2940. Epub 2014 May 4. PubMed 24793453.
Backbone
  Vector backbone: pmCerulean-C1
  Backbone manufacturer: Clontech
  Backbone size w/o insert (bp): 4742
  Total vector size (bp): 5720
  Vector type: Mammalian Expression
Growth in bacteria
  Bacterial resistance: Kanamycin, 50 μg/mL
  Growth temperature: 37°C
  Growth strain: DH5alpha
  Copy number: High Copy
Gene/Insert 1
  Gene/Insert name: CIB1[1-147] (alt names: cryptochrome-interacting basic-helix-loop-helix 1; T4L20.110; T4L20_110)
  Species: A. thaliana (mustard weed)
  Insert size (bp): 513
  GenBank ID: 829604
  Entrez Gene: CIB1 (a.k.a. AT4G34530, T4L20.110, T4L20_110, cryptochrome-interacting basic-helix-loop-helix 1)
  Promoter: CMV
  Tag / fusion protein: mCerulean (C terminal on insert)
  Cloning method: Restriction Enzyme; 5′ cloning site NheI (not destroyed); 3′ cloning site AgeI (not destroyed)
  Sequencing primers: 5′ CMV Forward
Gene/Insert 2
  Gene/Insert name: Camk2a[315-478] (alt names: calcium/calmodulin-dependent protein kinase II alpha; PKCCD; PK2CDD)
  Species: R. norvegicus (rat)
  Insert size (bp): 498
  GenBank ID: 25400
  Entrez Gene: Camk2a (a.k.a. PK2CDD, PKCCD)
  Promoter: CMV
  Cloning method: Restriction Enzyme; 5′ cloning site EcoRI (not destroyed); 3′ cloning site BamHI (not destroyed)
  Sequencing primers: 5′ n/a; 3′ SV40pA-R
Terms and licenses: Academic/Nonprofit Terms; Industry Terms: Not Available to Industry
How to cite: pCMV-CIB1-mCerulean-MP was a gift from Won Do Heo (Addgene plasmid # 58366 ; http://n2t.net/addgene:58366 ; RRID:Addgene_58366)
