[The description below was written by a language model from this plasmid's Addgene catalogue record and pLannotate feature annotations shown in this document.]
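Description:
pCMV-CIB1-mCerulean-MP is a 5.7 kb mammalian expression plasmid built on the Clontech pmCerulean-C1 backbone. It is propagated in E. coli from a high-copy ColE1/pUC-type origin and selected with kanamycin. The resistance gene is the Tn5 NeoR/KanR aminoglycoside phosphotransferase, which sits behind tandem bacterial (AmpR-type) and SV40 early promoters and ends in an HSV TK polyadenylation signal. The same cassette can therefore support G418 selection in mammalian cells. An f1 origin is also present. The short annotated hits to ble, SV40 large T antigen and the bGH poly(A) signal appear to be backbone remnants rather than functional elements.

The payload is a single fusion open reading frame driven by the CMV immediate-early enhancer and promoter and terminated by the SV40 poly(A) signal. It begins with an N-terminal fragment of Arabidopsis thaliana CIB1, listed in the record as residues 1-147 and annotated as CIBN, which binds cryptochrome 2 (CRY2) once CRY2 has absorbed blue light. This fragment is followed by the cyan fluorescent protein mCerulean and then, across a remnant of the multiple cloning site, by residues 315-478 of rat CaMKIIα. The feature table matches this last segment to the mouse orthologue by homology. This C-terminal region of CaMKIIα is generally known as the kinase's association domain, which self-assembles into multimers, and the "MP" in the name presumably denotes this multimeric protein module, though the record does not spell this out.

The stated purpose is light-induced protein inactivation through interaction with CRY2. The associated publication title describes reversible optogenetic trapping in cells, which suggests that CRY2-linked targets are sequestered on the CIB1-bearing scaffold under blue light. mCerulean allows the scaffold to be visualised.
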