Features (pLannotate 1.2.2; 16 found; start..end, strand, type, name):
     61..364     +  enhancer       CMV enhancer: human cytomegalovirus immediate early enhancer
    365..568     +  promoter       CMV promoter: human cytomegalovirus (CMV) immediate early promoter
    603..1112    +  CDS            CIBN: N-terminal portion of the CIB1 transcription factor from Arabidopsis thaliana binds to CRY2 (cryptochrome 2) that has absorbed blue light (Kennedy et al., 2010)
   1131..1847    +  CDS            mCerulean: mCerulean is a basic (constitutively fluorescent) cyan fluorescent protein published in 2005, derived from Aequorea victoria. It is reported to be a very rapidly-maturing monomer.
   1848..1884    +  misc_feature   MCS (fragment): multiple cloning site
   1881..2375    +  CDS            Camk2a (fragment): KCC2A_MOUSE - Experimental evidence at protein level: Swiss-Prot protein existence level 1. [Isoform Alpha KAP]: Has no kinase activity. From Mus musculus (Mouse).
   2401..2485    +  CDS            large T antigen (fragment): large T antigen from SV40 (simian virus 40)
   2508..2629    +  polyA_signal   SV40 poly(A) signal: SV40 polyadenylation signal
   2663..3091    -  rep_origin     f1 ori (sequence partly withheld): f1 bacteriophage origin of replication; arrow indicates direction of (+) strand synthesis
   3118..3222    +  promoter       AmpR promoter: bla
   3224..3581    +  promoter       SV40 promoter: SV40 enhancer and early promoter
   3616..4410    +  CDS            NeoR/KanR: aminoglycoside phosphotransferase from Tn5; aph(3')-II (or nptII); confers resistance to neomycin, kanamycin, and G418 (Geneticin®)
   4431..4583    +  CDS            ble (fragment): BLE_KLEPN - Experimental evidence at protein level: Swiss-Prot protein existence level 1. Binding protein with a strong affinity to the bleomycin family of antibiotics. Binds to CL990; an antimitotic-antibiotic compound. From Klebsiella pneumoniae.
   4642..4689    +  polyA_signal   HSV TK poly(A) signal: herpes simplex virus thymidine kinase polyadenylation signal (Cole and Stacy, 1985)
   4780..4796    -  polyA_signal   bGH poly(A) signal (fragment): bovine growth hormone polyadenylation signal
   5018..5606    +  rep_origin     ori: high-copy-number ColE1/pMB1/pBR322/pUC origin of replication
>Addgene plasmid #58366 | pCMV-CIB1-mCerulean-MP | depositor full sequence | sequence record 90201 | pCMV-CIB1-mCerulean-MP sequence 5720 bps
TAGTTATTAATAGTAATCAATTACGGGGTCATTAGTTCATAGCCCATATATGGAGTTCCGCGTTACATAA
CTTACGGTAAATGGCCCGCCTGGCTGACCGCCCAACGACCCCCGCCCATTGACGTCAATAATGACGTATG
TTCCCATAGTAACGCCAATAGGGACTTTCCATTGACGTCAATGGGTGGAGTATTTACGGTAAACTGCCCA
CTTGGCAGTACATCAAGTGTATCATATGCCAAGTACGCCCCCTATTGACGTCAATGACGGTAAATGGCCC
GCCTGGCATTATGCCCAGTACATGACCTTATGGGACTTTCCTACTTGGCAGTACATCTACGTATTAGTCA
TCGCTATTACCATGGTGATGCGGTTTTGGCAGTACATCAATGGGCGTGGATAGCGGTTTGACTCACGGGG
ATTTCCAAGTCTCCACCCCATTGACGTCAATGGGAGTTTGTTTTGGCACCAAAATCAACGGGACTTTCCA
AAATGTCGTAACAACTCCGCCCCATTGACGCAAATGGGCGGTAGGCGTGTACGGTGGGAGGTCTATATAA
GCAGAGCTGGTTTAGTGAACCGTCAGATCCGCTAGCGCCACCATGAATGGAGCTATAGGAGGTGACCTTT
TGCTCAATTTTCCTGACATGTCGGTCCTAGAGCGCCAAAGGGCTCACCTCAAGTACCTCAATCCCACCTT
TGATTCTCCTCTCGCCGGCTTCTTTGCCGATTCTTCAATGATTACCGGCGGCGAGATGGACAGCTATCTT
TCGACTGCCGGTTTGAATCTTCCGATGATGTACGGTGAGACGACGGTGGAAGGTGATTCAAGACTCTCAA
TTTCGCCGGAAACGACGCTTGGGACTGGAAATTTCAAGGCAGCGAAGTTTGATACAGAGACTAAGGATTG
TAATGAGGCGGCGAAGAAGATGACGATGAACAGAGATGACCTAGTAGAAGAAGGAGAAGAAGAGAAGTCG
AAAATAACAGAGCAAAACAATGGGAGCACAAAAAGCATCAAGAAGATGAAACACAAAGCCAAGAAAGAAG
AGAACAATTTCTCTAATGATTCATCTAAAGTGACGAAGGAATTGGAGAAAACGGATTATATTCATGTACC
GGTCGCCACCATGGTGAGCAAGGGCGAGGAGCTGTTCACCGGGGTGGTGCCCATCCTGGTCGAGCTGGAC
GGCGACGTAAACGGCCACAAGTTCAGCGTGTCCGGCGAGGGCGAGGGCGATGCCACCTACGGCAAGCTGA
CCCTGAAGTTCATCTGCACCACCGGCAAGCTGCCCGTGCCCTGGCCCACCCTCGTGACCACCCTGACCTG
GGGCGTGCAGTGCTTCGCCCGCTACCCCGACCACATGAAGCAGCACGACTTCTTCAAGTCCGCCATGCCC
GAAGGCTACGTCCAGGAGCGCACCATCTTCTTCAAGGACGACGGCAACTACAAGACCCGCGCCGAGGTGA
AGTTCGAGGGCGACACCCTGGTGAACCGCATCGAGCTGAAGGGCATCGACTTCAAGGAGGACGGCAACAT
CCTGGGGCACAAGCTGGAGTACAACGCCATCAGCGACAACGTCTATATCACCGCCGACAAGCAGAAGAAC
GGCATCAAGGCCAACTTCAAGATCCGCCACAACATCGAGGACGGCAGCGTGCAGCTCGCCGACCACTACC
AGCAGAACACCCCCATCGGCGACGGCCCCGTGCTGCTGCCCGACAACCACTACCTGAGCACCCAGTCCAA
GCTGAGCAAAGACCCCAACGAGAAGCGCGATCACATGGTCCTGCTGGAGTTCGTGACCGCCGCCGGGATC
ACTCTCGGCATGGACGAGCTGTACAAGTCCGGACTCAGATCTCGAGCTCAAGCTTCGAATTCTGGAGGGA
AGAGTGGAGGAAACAAGAAGAACGATGGTGTGAAGGAATCTTCTGAGAGCACCAACACCACCATTGAGGA
CGAAGACACCAAAGTGCGCAAACAGGAAATTATCAAAGTGACAGAGCAGCTGATCGAAGCCATAAGCAAT
GGAGACTTTGAGTCCTACACGAAGATGTGCGACCCTGGAATGACAGCCTTTGAACCAGAGGCCCTGGGGA
ACCTGGTGGAGGGCCTGGACTTTCATCGATTCTATTTTGAAAACCTGTGGTCCCGGAACAGCAAGCCCGT
GCACACCACCATCCTGAACCCTCACATCCACCTGATGGGTGACGAGTCAGCCTGCATCGCCTATATCCGC
ATCACTCAGTACCTGGATGCAGGCGGCATACCCCGCACGGCCCAGTCAGAGGAGACCCGCGTCTGGCACC
GCAGGGACGGCAAATGGCAGATCGTCCACTTCCACAGATCTGGGGCGCCCTCCGTCCTGCCCCATTGAGG
ATCCACCGGATCTAGATAACTGATCATAATCAGCCATACCACATTTGTAGAGGTTTTACTTGCTTTAAAA
AACCTCCCACACCTCCCCCTGAACCTGAAACATAAAATGAATGCAATTGTTGTTGTTAACTTGTTTATTG
CAGCTTATAATGGTTACAAATAAAGCAATAGCATCACAAATTTCACAAATAAAGCATTTTTTTCACTGCA
TTCTAGTTGTGGTTTGTCCAAACTCATCAATGTATCTTAACGCGTAAATTGTAAGCGTTAATATTTTGTT
AAAATTCGCGTTAAATTTTTGTTAAATCAGCTCATTTTTTAACCAATAGGCCGAAATCGGCAAAATCCCT
TATAAATCAAAAGAATAGACCGAGATAGGGT
[37 nt withheld, positions 2762-2798]
AAAGAACGTGGACTCCAACGTCAAAGG
[49 nt withheld, positions 2826-2874]
T
[91 nt withheld, positions 2876-2966]
G
[124 nt withheld, positions 2968-3091]
CAGGTGGCACTTTTCGGGGAAATGTGCGCGGAACCCCTATTTGTTTATTTTTCTAAATACATTCAAATAT
GTATCCGCTCATGAGACAATAACCCTGATAAATGCTTCAATAATATTGAAAAAGGAAGAGTCCTGAGGCG
GAAAGAACCAGCTGTGGAATGTGTGTCAGTTAGGGTGTGGAAAGTCCCCAGGCTCCCCAGCAGGCAGAAG
TATGCAAAGCATGCATCTCAATTAGTCAGCAACCAGGTGTGGAAAGTCCCCAGGCTCCCCAGCAGGCAGA
AGTATGCAAAGCATGCATCTCAATTAGTCAGCAACCATAGTCCCGCCCCTAACTCCGCCCATCCCGCCCC
TAACTCCGCCCAGTTCCGCCCATTCTCCGCCCCATGGCTGACTAATTTTTTTTATTTATGCAGAGGCCGA
GGCCGCCTCGGCCTCTGAGCTATTCCAGAAGTAGTGAGGAGGCTTTTTTGGAGGCCTAGGCTTTTGCAAA
GATCGATCAAGAGACAGGATGAGGATCGTTTCGCATGATTGAACAAGATGGATTGCACGCAGGTTCTCCG
GCCGCTTGGGTGGAGAGGCTATTCGGCTATGACTGGGCACAACAGACAATCGGCTGCTCTGATGCCGCCG
TGTTCCGGCTGTCAGCGCAGGGGCGCCCGGTTCTTTTTGTCAAGACCGACCTGTCCGGTGCCCTGAATGA
ACTGCAAGACGAGGCAGCGCGGCTATCGTGGCTGGCCACGACGGGCGTTCCTTGCGCAGCTGTGCTCGAC
GTTGTCACTGAAGCGGGAAGGGACTGGCTGCTATTGGGCGAAGTGCCGGGGCAGGATCTCCTGTCATCTC
ACCTTGCTCCTGCCGAGAAAGTATCCATCATGGCTGATGCAATGCGGCGGCTGCATACGCTTGATCCGGC
TACCTGCCCATTCGACCACCAAGCGAAACATCGCATCGAGCGAGCACGTACTCGGATGGAAGCCGGTCTT
GTCGATCAGGATGATCTGGACGAAGAGCATCAGGGGCTCGCGCCAGCCGAACTGTTCGCCAGGCTCAAGG
CGAGCATGCCCGACGGCGAGGATCTCGTCGTGACCCATGGCGATGCCTGCTTGCCGAATATCATGGTGGA
AAATGGCCGCTTTTCTGGATTCATCGACTGTGGCCGGCTGGGTGTGGCGGACCGCTATCAGGACATAGCG
TTGGCTACCCGTGATATTGCTGAAGAGCTTGGCGGCGAATGGGCTGACCGCTTCCTCGTGCTTTACGGTA
TCGCCGCTCCCGATTCGCAGCGCATCGCCTTCTATCGCCTTCTTGACGAGTTCTTCTGAGCGGGACTCTG
GGGTTCGAAATGACCGACCAAGCGACGCCCAACCTGCCATCACGAGATTTCGATTCCACCGCCGCCTTCT
ATGAAAGGTTGGGCTTCGGAATCGTTTTCCGGGACGCCGGCTGGATGATCCTCCAGCGCGGGGATCTCAT
GCTGGAGTTCTTCGCCCACCCTAGGGGGAGGCTAACTGAAACACGGAAGGAGACAATACCGGAAGGAACC
CGCGCTATGACGGCAATAAAAAGACAGAATAAAACGCACGGTGTTGGGTCGTTTGTTCATAAACGCGGGG
TTCGGTCCCAGGGCTGGCACTCTGTCGATACCCCACCGAGACCCCATTGGGGCCAATACGCCCGCGTTTC
TTCCTTTTCCCCACCCCACCCCCCAAGTTCGGGTGAAGGCCCAGGGCTCGCAGCCAACGTCGGGGCGGCA
GGCCCTGCCATAGCCTCAGGTTACTCATATATACTTTAGATTGATTTAAAACTTCATTTTTAATTTAAAA
GGATCTAGGTGAAGATCCTTTTTGATAATCTCATGACCAAAATCCCTTAACGTGAGTTTTCGTTCCACTG
AGCGTCAGACCCCGTAGAAAAGATCAAAGGATCTTCTTGAGATCCTTTTTTTCTGCGCGTAATCTGCTGC
TTGCAAACAAAAAAACCACCGCTACCAGCGGTGGTTTGTTTGCCGGATCAAGAGCTACCAACTCTTTTTC
CGAAGGTAACTGGCTTCAGCAGAGCGCAGATACCAAATACTGTCCTTCTAGTGTAGCCGTAGTTAGGCCA
CCACTTCAAGAACTCTGTAGCACCGCCTACATACCTCGCTCTGCTAATCCTGTTACCAGTGGCTGCTGCC
AGTGGCGATAAGTCGTGTCTTACCGGGTTGGACTCAAGACGATAGTTACCGGATAAGGCGCAGCGGTCGG
GCTGAACGGGGGGTTCGTGCACACAGCCCAGCTTGGAGCGAACGACCTACACCGAACTGAGATACCTACA
GCGTGAGCTATGAGAAAGCGCCACGCTTCCCGAAGGGAGAAAGGCGGACAGGTATCCGGTAAGCGGCAGG
GTCGGAACAGGAGAGCGCACGAGGGAGCTTCCAGGGGGAAACGCCTGGTATCTTTATAGTCCTGTCGGGT
TTCGCCACCTCTGACTTGAGCGTCGATTTTTGTGATGCTCGTCAGGGGGGCGGAGCCTATGGAAAAACGC
CAGCAACGCGGCCTTTTTACGGTTCCTGGCCTTTTGCTGGCCTTTTGCTCACATGTTCTTTCCTGCGTTA
TCCCCTGATTCTGTGGATAACCGTATTACCGCCATGCAT
