>Addgene plasmid #58366 | pCMV-CIB1-mCerulean-MP | addgene partial sequence | sequence record 92669 | pAdTrack-MCS 5'-GGGAGGTGTGGGAGGTTTT-3'
TGTGGTATGGCTGATTATGATCAGTTATCTAGATCCGGTGGATCCTCAATGGGGCAGGACGGAGGGCGCC
CCAGATCTGTGGAAGTGGACGATCTGCCATTTGCCGTCCCTGCGGTGCCAGACGCGGGTCTCCTCTGACT
GGGCCGTGCGGGGTATGCCGCCTGCATCCAGGTACTGAGTGATGCGGATATAGGCGATGCAGGCTGACTC
GTCACCCATCAGGTGGATGTGAGGGTTCAGGATGGTGGTGTGCACGGGCTTGCTGTTCCGGGACCACAGG
TTTTCAAAATAGAATCGATGAAAGTCCAGGCCCTCCACCAGGTTCCCCAGGGCCTCTGGTTCAAAGGCTG
TCATTCCAGGGTCGCACATCTTCGTGTAGGACTCAAAGTCTCCATTGCTTATGGCTTCGATCAGCTGCTC
TGTCACTTTGATAATTTCCTGTTTGCGCACTTTGGTGTCTTCGTCCTCAATGGTGGTGTTGGTGCTCTCA
GAAGATTCCTTCACACCATCGTTCTTCTTGTTTCCTCCACTCTTCCCTCCAGAATTCGAAGCTTGAGCTC
GAGATCTGAGTCCGGACTTGTACAGCTCGTCCATGCCGAGAGTGATCCCGGCGGCGGTCACGAACTCCAG
CAGGACCATGTGATCGCGCTTCTCGTTGGGGTCTTTGCTCAGCTTGGACTGGGTGCTCAGGTAGTGGTTG
TCGGGCAGCAGCACGGGGCCGTCGCCGATGGGGGTGTTCTGCTGGTAGTGGTCGGCGAGCTGCACGCTGC
CGTCCTCGATGTTGTGGCGGATCTTGAAGTTGG
