>Addgene plasmid #58366 | pCMV-CIB1-mCerulean-MP | addgene partial sequence | sequence record 97478 | CMV-F 5'-CGCAAATGGGCGGTAGGCGTG-3'
AGTGAACCGTCAGATCCGCTAGCGCCACCATGAATGGAGCTATAGGAGGTGACCTTTTGCTCAATTTTCC
TGACATGTCGGTCCTAGAGCGCCAAAGGGCTCACCTCAAGTACCTCAATCCCACCTTTGATTCTCCTCTC
GCCGGCTTCTTTGCCGATTCTTCAATGATTACCGGCGGCGAGATGGACAGCTATCTTTCGACTGCCGGTT
TGAATCTTCCGATGATGTACGGTGAGACGACGGTGGAAGGTGATTCAAGACTCTCAATTTCGCCGGAAAC
GACGCTTGGGACTGGAAATTTCAAGGCAGCGAAGTTTGATACAGAGACTAAGGATTGTAATGAGGCGGCG
AAGAAGATGACGATGAACAGAGATGACCTAGTAGAAGAAGGAGAAGAAGAGAAGTCGAAAATAACAGAGC
AAAACAATGGGAGCACAAAAAGCATCAAGAAGATGAAACACAAAGCCAAGAAAGAAGAGAACAATTTCTC
TAATGATTCATCTAAAGTGACGAAGGAATTGGAGAAAACGGATTATATTCATGTACCGGTCGCCACCATG
GTGAGCAAGGGCGAGGAGCTGTTCACCGGGGTGGTGCCCATCCTGGTCGAGCTGGACGGCGACGTAAACG
GCCACAAGTTCAGCGTGTCCGGCGAGGGCGAGGGCGATGCCACCTACGGCAAGCTGACCCTGAAGTTCAT
CTGCACCACCGGCAAGCTGCCCGTGCCCTGGCCCACCCTCGTGACCACCCTGACCTGGGGCGTGCAGTGC
TTCGCCCGCTACCCCGACCACATGAAGCAGCACGACTTCTTCAAGTCCGCCATGCCCGAAGGCTACGTCC
AGGAGCGCACCATCTTCTTCAAGGACGACGGCAACTACAAGACCCGCGCCGAGGTGAAGTTCGAGGGCGA
CACCCTGGTGAACCGCATCGAGCTGAAGGGCATCGACTTCA
